>Addgene plasmid #135188 | pBDC | addgene full sequence | sequence record 273773 | Addgene NGS Result
TGGGCCAACTTTTGGCGAAAATGAGACGTTGATCGGCACGTAAGAGGTTCCAACTTTCACCATAATGAAA
TAAGATCACTACCGGGCGTATTTTTTGAGTTATCGAGATTTTCAGGAGCTAAGGAAGCTAAAATGGAGAA
AAAAATCACTGGATATACCACCGTTGATATATCCCAATGGCATCGTAAAGAACATTTTGAGGCATTTCAG
TCAGTTGCTCAATGTACCTATAACCAGACCGTTCAGCTGGATATTACGGCCTTTTTAAAGACCGTAAAGA
AAAATAAGCACAAGTTTTATCCGGCCTTTATTCACATTCTTGCCCGCCTGATGAATGCTCATCCGGAGTT
CCGTATGGCAATGAAAGACGGTGAGCTGGTGATATGGGATAGTGTTCACCCTTGTTACACCGTTTTCCAT
GAGCAAACTGAAACGTTTTCATCGCTCTGGAGTGAATACCACGACGATTTCCGGCAGTTTCTACACATAT
ATTCGCAAGATGTGGCGTGTTACGGTGAAAACCTGGCCTATTTCCCTAAAGGGTTTATTGAGAATATGTT
TTTCGTCTCAGCCAATCCCTGGGTGAGTTTCACCAGTTTTGATTTAAACGTGGCCAATATGGACAACTTC
TTCGCCCCCGTTTTCACTATGGGCAAATATTATACGCAAGGCGACAAGGTGCTGATGCCGCTGGCGATTC
AGGTTCATCATGCCGTTTGTGATGGCTTCCATGTCGGCAGAATGCTTAATGAATTACAACAGTACTGCGA
TGAGTGGCAGGGCGGGGCGTAATTTTTTTAAGGCAGTTATTGGTGCCCTTAAACGCCTGGTTGCTACGCC
TGAATAAGTGATAATAAGCGGATGAATGGCAGAAATTCGAAAGCAAATTCGACCCGGTCGTCGGTTCAGG
GCAGGGTCGTTAAATAGCCGCTTATGTCTATTGCTGGTAGGGATAACAGGGTAATTCTCCCTATAGTGAG
TCGTAGGATCCCCATGGCTGCAGGCATGCCTCGAGACCAAACTGTCTCACGACGTTTTGGGTCATAGCTG
TTTCCTGCCGCTGAGCAATAACTAGCGTCGACTAGTTCTTTAGGCCCGTAGTCTGCAAATCCTTTTATGA
TTTTCTATCAAACAAAAGAGGAAAATAGACCAGTTGCAATCCAAACGAGAGTCTAATAGAATGAGGTCGA
AAAGTAAATCGCGCGGGTTTGTTACTGATAAAGCAGGCAAGACCTAAAATGTGTAAAGGGCAAAGTGTAT
ACTTTGGCGTCACCCCTTACATATTTTAGGTCTTTTTTTATTGTGCGTAACTAACTTGCCATCTTCAAAC
AGGAGGGCTGGAAGAAGCAGACCGCTAACACAGTACATAAAAAAGGAGACATGAACGATGAACATCAAAA
AGTTTGCAAAACAAGCAACAGTATTAACCTTTACTACCGCACTGCTGGCAGGAGGCGCAACTCAAGCGTT
TGCGAAAGAAACGAACCAAAAGCCATATAAGGAAACATACGGCATTTCCCATATTACACGCCATGATATG
CTGCAAATCCCTGAACAGCAAAAAAATGAAAAATATCAAGTTCCTGAATTTGATTCGTCCACAATTAAAA
ATATCTCTTCTGCAAAAGGCCTGGACGTTTGGGACAGCTGGCCATTACAAAACGCTGACGGCACTGTCGC
AAACTATCACGGCTACCACATCGTCTTTGCATTAGCCGGAGATCCTAAAAATGCGGATGACACATCGATT
TACATGTTCTATCAAAAAGTCGGCGAAACTTCTATTGACAGCTGGAAAAACGCTGGCCGCGTCTTTAAAG
ACAGCGACAAATTCGATGCAAATGATTCTATCCTAAAAGACCAAACACAAGAATGGTCAGGTTCAGCCAC
ATTTACATCTGACGGAAAAATCCGTTTATTCTACACTGATTTCTCCGGTAAACATTACGGCAAACAAACA
CTGACAACTGCACAAGTTAACGTATCAGCATCAGACAGCTCTTTGAACATCAACGGTGTAGAGGATTATA
AATCAATCTTTGACGGTGACGGAAAAACGTATCAAAATGTACAGCAGTTCATCGATGAAGGCAACTACAG
CTCAGGCGACAACCATACGCTGAGAGATCCTCACTACGTAGAAGATAAAGGCCACAAATACTTAGTATTT
GAAGCAAACACTGGAACTGAAGATGGCTACCAAGGCGAAGAATCTTTATTTAACAAAGCATACTATGGCA
AAAGCACATCATTCTTCCGTCAAGAAAGTCAAAAACTTCTGCAAAGCGATAAAAAACGCACGGCTGAGTT
AGCAAACGGCGCTCTCGGTATGATTGAGCTAAACGATGATTACACACTGAAAAAAGTGATGAAACCGCTG
ATTGCATCTAACACAGTAACAGATGAAATTGAACGCGCGAACGTCTTTAAAATGAACGGCAAATGGTACC
TGTTCACTGACTCCCGCGGATCAAAAATGACGATTGACGGCATTACGTCTAACGATATTTACATGCTTGG
TTATGTTTCTAATTCTTTAACTGGCCCATACAAGCCGCTGAACAAAACTGGCCTTGTGTTAAAAATGGAT
CTTGATCCTAACGATGTAACCTTTACTTACTCACACTTCGCTGTACCTCAAGCGAAAGGAAACAATGTCG
TGATTACAAGCTATATGACAAACAGAGGATTCTACGCAGACAAACAATCAACGTTTGCGCCTAGCTTCCT
GCTGAACATCAAAGGCAAGAAAACATCTGTTGTCAAAGACAGCATCCTTGAACAAGGACAATTAACAGTT
AACAAATAAAAACGCAAAAGAAAATGCCGATATCCTATTGGCATTTTCTTTTATTTCTTATCAACATAAA
GGTGAATCCCATAGAAAGCGGGCAGTGAGCGCAACGCAATTAATGTAAGTTAGCTCACTCATTAGGCACC
GGGATCTCGACCGATGCCCTTGAGAGCCTTCAACCCAGTCAGCTCCTTCCGGTGGGCGCGGGGCATGACT
AACATGAGAATTACAACTTATATCGTATGGGGCTGACTTCAGGTGCTACATTTGAAGAGATAAATTGCAC
TGAAATCTAGAAATATTTTATCTGATTAATAAGATGATCTTCTTGAGATCGTTTTGGTCTGCGCGTAATC
TCTTGCTCTGAAAACGAAAAAACCGCCTTGCAGGGCGGTTTTTCGAAGGTTCTCTGAGCTACCAACTCTT
TGAACCGAGGTAACTGGCTTGGAGGAGCGCAGTCACCAAAACTTGTCCTTTCAGTTTAGCCTTAACCGGC
GCATGACTTCAAGACTAACTCCTCTAAATCAATTACCAGTGGCTGCTGCCAGTGGTGCTTTTGCATGTCT
TTCCGGGTTGGACTCAAGACGATAGTTACCGGATAAGGCGCAGCGGTCGGACTGAACGGGGGGTTCGTGC
ATACAGTCCAGCTTGGAGCGAACTGCCTACCCGGAACTGAGTGTCAGGCGTGGAATGAGACAAACGCGGC
CATAACAGCGGAATGACACCGGTAAACCGAAAGGCAGGAACAGGAGAGCGCACGAGGGAGCCGCCAGGGG
GAAACGCCTGGTATCTTTATAGTCCTGTCGGGTTTCGCCACCACTGATTTGAGCGTCAGATTTCGTGATG
CTTGTCAGGGGGGCGGAGCCTATGGAAAAACGGCTTTGCCGCGGCCCTCTCACTTCCCTGTTAAGTATCT
TCCTGGCATCTTCCAGGAAATCTCCGCCCCGTTCGTAAGCCATTTCCGCTCGCCGCAGTCGAACGACCGA
GCGTAGCGAGTCAGTGAGCGAGGAAGCGGAATATATCCTGTATCACATATTCTGCTGACGCACCGGTGCA
GCCTTTTTTCTCCTGCCACATGAAGCACTTCACTGACACCCTCATCAGTGCCAACATAGTAAGCCAGTAT
ACACTCCGCTAGCGCTGATGTCCGGCGGTGCTTTTGCCGTTACGCACCACCCCGTCAGTAGCTGAACAGG
AGGGACAGCTGATAGAAACAGAAGCCACTGGAGCACCTCAAAAACACCATCATACACTAAATCAGTAAGT
TGGCAGCATCACCCGACGCACTTTGCGCCGAATAAATACCTGTGACGGAAGATCACTTCGCAGAATAAAT
AAATCCTGGTGTCCCTGTTGATACCGGGAAGCCCTGGGCCAACTTTTGGCGAAAATGAGACGTTGATCGG
CACGTAAGAGGTTCCAACTTTCACCATAATGAAATAAGATCACTACCGGGCGTATTTTTTGAGTTATCGA
GATTTTCAGGAGCTAGATCTTAATACGACTCACTATAGGGTGTAAAACGACGGCCAGTCAAAACGTCGTG
AGACAGTTTGGTAAGCTTGGTACCCAATTGGAGCTCACTAGTGAATTCGTAGCACACGAGGTCTCTTAGG
GATAACAGGGTAATCGAATAAATACCTGTGACGGAAGATCACTTCGCAGAATAAATAAATCCTGGTGTCC
CTGTTGATACCGGGAAGCCC
Features (pLannotate 1.2.2; 13 found; start..end, strand, type, name):
     30..132     +  promoter       cat promoter: promoter of the E. coli cat gene encoding chloramphenicol acetyltransferase
    133..789     +  CDS            cat: CAT_ECOLX - Experimental evidence at protein level: Swiss-Prot protein existence level 1. This enzyme is an effector of chloramphenicol resistance in bacteria. From Escherichia coli. This protein is used as a marker in many commonly used cloning vectors, such as pACYC184.
    966..985     -  intron         CMV intron (fragment): modified intron A from human cytomegalovirus (CMV)
   1083..1387    +  promoter       sacB promoter (fragment): sacR; sacB promoter and control region
   1388..2806    +  CDS            sacB: SACB_BACSU - Experimental evidence at protein level: Swiss-Prot protein existence level 1. From Bacillus subtilis (strain 168).
   2911..2932    +  protein_bind   CAP binding site: CAP binding activates transcription in the presence of cAMP. E. coli catabolite activator protein
   2947..3011    +  CDS            TcR (fragment): tetracycline efflux protein; tet; confers resistance to tetracycline
   3123..3668    +  rep_origin     p15A ori: Plasmids containing the medium-copy-number p15A origin of replication can be propagated in E. coli cells that contain a second plasmid with the ColE1 origin.
   3756..3811    +  rep_origin     RSF ori (fragment): Plasmids containing the RSF 1030 origin of replication can be propagated in E. coli cells that contain additional plasmids with compatible origins.
   3930..4073    -  mobile_element IS1 (fragment): prokaryotic transposable element IS1
   4194..4284    +  promoter       cat promoter: promoter of the E. coli cat gene encoding chloramphenicol acetyltransferase
   4291..4309    +  promoter       T7 promoter: promoter for bacteriophage T7 RNA polymerase
   4311..4328    -  CDS            lacZα (fragment): LacZα fragment of β-galactosidase; lacZ fragment
