[The description below was written by a language model from this plasmid's Addgene catalogue record and pLannotate feature annotations shown in this document.]
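Description:
pBDC is a 4.5 kb bacterial donor plasmid for markerless deletion and genomic replacement in the E. coli chromosome, designed to work with the lambda Red recombination system and the homing endonucleases I-CreI and I-SceI. It has no named parental backbone. It replicates from the medium-copy p15A origin, which is compatible with ColE1-type plasmids and so allows coexistence with helper plasmids, and it is maintained under chloramphenicol selection. The recombination and nuclease functions themselves are not annotated on this plasmid and presumably come from elsewhere.

The payload is a chloramphenicol acetyltransferase gene driven by its native cat promoter. According to the depositor, this cassette is bordered by two multiple cloning sites into which homology arms for the chosen genomic target are inserted. I-CreI sites lie outside the cloning sites, so cleavage in the cell releases a linear fragment of arms plus marker from the plasmid as a substrate for Red-mediated integration, in line with the electroporation-free approach of the associated publication. I-SceI sites immediately flank the resistance cassette, allowing it to be cut out after integration to leave a markerless allele. The backbone also carries Bacillus subtilis sacB with its sacR control region, a levansucrase gene that makes cells sucrose-sensitive and provides counter-selection.

The feature table does not annotate the meganuclease sites or cloning sites, so their positions rest on the depositor's comments. It does show a second cat promoter segment next to a T7 promoter and a short lacZα fragment, probably marking a cloning-site or primer region. Small fragments called as TcR, IS1, RSF ori and a CMV intron are likely backbone remnants or spurious matches.
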