Addgene plasmid #135188: pBDC
Purpose: Integration and excision of chloromaphenicol cassette for the E. coli genome via CreI, SceI, and lamba Red system. Contains SacB selection.
Depositing lab: Hongqing Fang. Depositing organization: East China University of Science and Technology. Publication: An electroporation-free method based on Red recombineering for markerless deletion and genomic replacement in the Escherichia coli DH1 genome. Wei Y, Deng P, Mohsin A, Yang Y, Zhou H, Guo M, Fang H. PLoS One. 2017 Oct 24;12(10):e0186891. doi: 10.1371/journal.pone.0186891. eCollection 2017. PubMed 29065183.
Backbone
  Vector backbone: N/A
  Modifications to backbone: SacB selection cassette, p15A Ori
  Vector type: Bacterial Expression, Synthetic Biology
Growth in bacteria
  Bacterial resistance: Chloramphenicol, 25 μg/mL
  Growth temperature: 37°C
  Growth strain: DH5alpha
  Copy number: Unknown
Gene/Insert
  Gene/Insert name: CmR
  Species: Synthetic
  Mutation: None
  Promoter: cat
  Cloning method: Unknown
  Sequencing primers: 5′ M13 F or T7 F; 3′ M13 R or T7 R
Terms and licenses: Academic/Nonprofit Terms; Industry Terms: Not Available to Industry
Depositor comments: Contains two multiple cloning sites for insertion of homologous regions for targeted deletion via lamba red system in E. coli. Contains I-CreI flanking the Cm cassette outside of the flanking multiple cloning sites for excision of homologous regions and CmR marker from the plasmid. Contains I-SceI sites flanking the Cm cassette to allow for excision of the Cm cassette after integration into the E. coli genome for markerless deletion.
How to cite: pBDC was a gift from Hongqing Fang (Addgene plasmid # 135188 ; http://n2t.net/addgene:135188 ; RRID:Addgene_135188)
